Addgene plasmid #192829: pLentiCRISPRv2-sgMaob-HepmCherry
Purpose: Expresses sgRNA targeting Maob and mCherry from hepatocyte-specific promoter
Depositing lab: Kristin Knouse. Depositing organization: Whitehead Institute for Biomedical Research. Publication: Genome-scale CRISPR screening in a single mouse liver. Keys HR, Knouse KA. Cell Genom. 2022 Dec 14;2(12):100217. doi: 10.1016/j.xgen.2022.100217. Epub 2022 Nov 15. PubMed 36643909.
Backbone
  Vector backbone: pLentiCRISPRv2-Stuffer-HepmCherry
  Backbone manufacturer: Knouse Lab
  Vector type: Mammalian Expression, Lentiviral, CRISPR
Growth in bacteria
  Bacterial resistance: Ampicillin, 100 μg/mL
  Growth temperature: 30°C
  Growth strain: NEB Stable
  Copy number: High Copy
Gene/Insert
  Gene/Insert name: mCherry
  gRNA/shRNA sequence: ACGGATAAAGGATATACTTG
  Species: M. musculus (mouse)
  Promoter: U6 for sgRNA and hepatocyte-specific promoter (HS-CRM8-TTRmin module from Chuah et al. Molecular Therapy 2014) for mCherry
  Cloning method: Restriction Enzyme; 5′ cloning site Unknown (unknown if destroyed)
Terms and licenses: Academic/Nonprofit Terms; Industry Terms: Not Available to Industry
How to cite: pLentiCRISPRv2-sgMaob-HepmCherry was a gift from Kristin Knouse (Addgene plasmid # 192829 ; http://n2t.net/addgene:192829 ; RRID:Addgene_192829)
