[The description below was written by a language model from this plasmid's Addgene catalogue record and pLannotate feature annotations shown in this document.]
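Description:
pLentiCRISPRv2-sgMaob-HepmCherry is an 8,960 nt third-generation-style, self-inactivating HIV-1 lentiviral transfer plasmid built on the pLentiCRISPRv2-Stuffer-HepmCherry backbone. It delivers a single guide RNA against mouse Maob together with a liver-restricted fluorescent marker. In bacteria it is maintained by a high-copy ColE1/pUC-type origin and selected with ampicillin through the bla gene. An f1 origin is also present. Outside the viral cassette, the backbone carries an SV40 promoter/EM7-driven BleoR cassette with an SV40 poly(A) signal.

Viral genomic RNA is transcribed from a CMV enhancer/promoter fused to a truncated 5' LTR. The transcript includes the Ψ packaging signal with a gag fragment, the RRE for Rev-dependent nuclear export, and the cPPT/CTS. It ends in a ΔU3 3' LTR followed by a bGH poly(A) signal. Between the LTRs, a human U6 RNA polymerase III promoter drives the Maob-targeting spacer fused to the S. pyogenes sgRNA scaffold. Downstream, mCherry is followed by a WPRE that enhances transcript expression. According to the catalogue entry, mCherry is driven by the hepatocyte-specific HS-CRM8-TTRmin module. This promoter was not annotated in the feature table, but an unannotated gap between the scaffold and mCherry is consistent with its position.

No Cas9 coding sequence or mammalian drug-selection marker is annotated within the proviral region, despite the lentiCRISPRv2 name, so the nuclease presumably has to be supplied separately. The associated work concerns CRISPR screening in mouse liver, where mCherry would mark transduced hepatocytes. The record does not state the specific role of this Maob guide.
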