Features (pLannotate 1.2.2; 30 found; start..end, strand, type, name):
     87..139     -  misc_feature   bom (fragment): basis of mobility region from pBR322
    294..673     +  enhancer       CMV enhancer: human cytomegalovirus immediate early enhancer
    674..873     +  promoter       CMV promoter: human cytomegalovirus (CMV) immediate early promoter
    891..1071    +  LTR            5' LTR (truncated): truncated 5' long terminal repeat (LTR) from HIV-1
   1118..1243    +  misc_feature   HIV-1 Ψ: packaging signal of human immunodeficiency virus type 1
   1227..1590    +  CDS            HIV-1 gag (fragment): gag protein from human immunodeficiency virus 1; gag
   1736..1969    +  misc_feature   RRE: The Rev response element (RRE) of HIV-1 allows for Rev-dependent mRNA export from the nucleus to the cytoplasm.
   2346..2446    +  CDS            Rev (fragment): human immunodeficiency virus 1 (HIV-1) Rev protein; rev; enhances nuclear export of unspliced and incompletely spliced viral mRNAs
   2496..2613    +  misc_feature   cPPT/CTS: central polypurine tract and central termination sequence of HIV-1
   2664..2904    +  promoter       U6 promoter: RNA polymerase III promoter for human U6 snRNA
   2952..3019    +  misc_RNA       tracrRNA (fragment): trans-activating CRISPR RNA for the Streptococcus pyogenes CRISPR/Cas9 system
   3379..4086    +  CDS            mCherry: mCherry is a basic (constitutively fluorescent) red fluorescent protein published in 2004, derived from Discosoma sp.. It is reported to be a very rapidly-maturing monomer with low acid sensitivity.
   4108..4696    +  misc_feature   WPRE: woodchuck hepatitis virus posttranscriptional regulatory element
   4747..4766    +  misc_feature   cPPT/CTS (fragment): central polypurine tract and central termination sequence of HIV-1
   4768..5001    +  LTR            3' LTR (ΔU3): self-inactivating 3' long terminal repeat (LTR) from HIV-1
   5033..5257    +  polyA_signal   bGH poly(A) signal: bovine growth hormone polyadenylation signal
   5261..5282    +  promoter       SV40 promoter (fragment): SV40 enhancer and early promoter
   5303..5731    +  rep_origin     f1 ori (sequence partly withheld): f1 bacteriophage origin of replication; arrow indicates direction of (+) strand synthesis
   5745..6074    +  promoter       SV40 promoter: SV40 enhancer and early promoter
   6122..6169    +  promoter       EM7 promoter: synthetic bacterial promoter&nbsp
   6188..6562    +  CDS            BleoR: antibiotic-binding protein; Sh ble from Streptoalloteichus hindustanus; confers resistance to bleomycin, phleomycin, and Zeocin™
   6572..6697    +  CDS            ble (fragment): BLE_KLEPN - Experimental evidence at protein level: Swiss-Prot protein existence level 1. Binding protein with a strong affinity to the bleomycin family of antibiotics. Binds to CL990; an antimitotic-antibiotic compound. From Klebsiella pneumoniae.
   6692..6813    +  polyA_signal   SV40 poly(A) signal: SV40 polyadenylation signal
   6886..6902    -  protein_bind   lac operator: The lac repressor binds to the lac operator to inhibit transcription in E. coli. This inhibition can be relieved by adding lactose or isopropyl-β-D-thiogalactopyranoside (IPTG). lac repressor encoded by lacI
   6910..6940    -  promoter       lac promoter: promoter for the E. coli lac operon
   6955..6976    -  protein_bind   CAP binding site: CAP binding activates transcription in the presence of cAMP. E. coli catabolite activator protein
   6989..7081    -  CDS            lacI (fragment): lac repressor; lacI; The lac repressor binds to the lac operator to inhibit transcription in E. coli. This inhibition can be relieved by adding lactose or isopropyl-β-D-thiogalactopyranoside (IPTG).
   7264..7852    -  rep_origin     ori: high-copy-number ColE1/pMB1/pBR322/pUC origin of replication
   8023..8883    -  CDS            AmpR: β-lactamase; bla; confers resistance to ampicillin, carbenicillin, and related antibiotics
   8884..28      -  promoter       AmpR promoter (across the origin): bla
>Addgene plasmid #192829 | pLentiCRISPRv2-sgMaob-HepmCherry | addgene full sequence | sequence record 378006 | Addgene NGS Result
AGAAAAATAAACAAATAGGGGTTCCGCGCACATTTCCCCGAAAAGTGCCACCTGACGTCGACGGATCGGG
AGATCTCCCGATCCCCTATGGTGCACTCTCAGTACAATCTGCTCTGATGCCGCATAGTTAAGCCAGTATC
TGCTCCCTGCTTGTGTGTTGGAGGTCGCTGAGTAGTGCGCGAGCAAAATTTAAGCTACAACAAGGCAAGG
CTTGACCGACAATTGCATGAAGAATCTGCTTAGGGTTAGGCGTTTTGCGCTGCTTCGCGATGTACGGGCC
AGATATACGCGTTGACATTGATTATTGACTAGTTATTAATAGTAATCAATTACGGGGTCATTAGTTCATA
GCCCATATATGGAGTTCCGCGTTACATAACTTACGGTAAATGGCCCGCCTGGCTGACCGCCCAACGACCC
CCGCCCATTGACGTCAATAATGACGTATGTTCCCATAGTAACGCCAATAGGGACTTTCCATTGACGTCAA
TGGGTGGAGTATTTACGGTAAACTGCCCACTTGGCAGTACATCAAGTGTATCATATGCCAAGTACGCCCC
CTATTGACGTCAATGACGGTAAATGGCCCGCCTGGCATTATGCCCAGTACATGACCTTATGGGACTTTCC
TACTTGGCAGTACATCTACGTATTAGTCATCGCTATTACCATGGTGATGCGGTTTTGGCAGTACATCAAT
GGGCGTGGATAGCGGTTTGACTCACGGGGATTTCCAAGTCTCCACCCCATTGACGTCAATGGGAGTTTGT
TTTGGCACCAAAATCAACGGGACTTTCCAAAATGTCGTAACAACTCCGCCCCATTGACGCAAATGGGCGG
TAGGCGTGTACGGTGGGAGGTCTATATAAGCAGCGCGTTTTGCCTGTACTGGGTCTCTCTGGTTAGACCA
GATCTGAGCCTGGGAGCTCTCTGGCTAACTAGGGAACCCACTGCTTAAGCCTCAATAAAGCTTGCCTTGA
GTGCTTCAAGTAGTGTGTGCCCGTCTGTTGTGTGACTCTGGTAACTAGAGATCCCTCAGACCCTTTTAGT
CAGTGTGGAAAATCTCTAGCAGTGGCGCCCGAACAGGGACTTGAAAGCGAAAGGGAAACCAGAGGAGCTC
TCTCGACGCAGGACTCGGCTTGCTGAAGCGCGCACGGCAAGAGGCGAGGGGCGGCGACTGGTGAGTACGC
CAAAAATTTTGACTAGCGGAGGCTAGAAGGAGAGAGATGGGTGCGAGAGCGTCAGTATTAAGCGGGGGAG
AATTAGATCGCGATGGGAAAAAATTCGGTTAAGGCCAGGGGGAAAGAAAAAATATAAATTAAAACATATA
GTATGGGCAAGCAGGGAGCTAGAACGATTCGCAGTTAATCCTGGCCTGTTAGAAACATCAGAAGGCTGTA
GACAAATACTGGGACAGCTACAACCATCCCTTCAGACAGGATCAGAAGAACTTAGATCATTATATAATAC
AGTAGCAACCCTCTATTGTGTGCATCAAAGGATAGAGATAAAAGACACCAAGGAAGCTTTAGACAAGATA
GAGGAAGAGCAAAACAAAAGTAAGACCACCGCACAGCAAGCGGCCGCTGATCTTCAGACCTGGAGGAGGA
GATATGAGGGACAATTGGAGAAGTGAATTATATAAATATAAAGTAGTAAAAATTGAACCATTAGGAGTAG
CACCCACCAAGGCAAAGAGAAGAGTGGTGCAGAGAGAAAAAAGAGCAGTGGGAATAGGAGCTTTGTTCCT
TGGGTTCTTGGGAGCAGCAGGAAGCACTATGGGCGCAGCGTCAATGACGCTGACGGTACAGGCCAGACAA
TTATTGTCTGGTATAGTGCAGCAGCAGAACAATTTGCTGAGGGCTATTGAGGCGCAACAGCATCTGTTGC
AACTCACAGTCTGGGGCATCAAGCAGCTCCAGGCAAGAATCCTGGCTGTGGAAAGATACCTAAAGGATCA
ACAGCTCCTGGGGATTTGGGGTTGCTCTGGAAAACTCATTTGCACCACTGCTGTGCCTTGGAATGCTAGT
TGGAGTAATAAATCTCTGGAACAGATTTGGAATCACACGACCTGGATGGAGTGGGACAGAGAAATTAACA
ATTACACAAGCTTAATACACTCCTTAATTGAAGAATCGCAAAACCAGCAAGAAAAGAATGAACAAGAATT
ATTGGAATTAGATAAATGGGCAAGTTTGTGGAATTGGTTTAACATAACAAATTGGCTGTGGTATATAAAA
TTATTCATAATGATAGTAGGAGGCTTGGTAGGTTTAAGAATAGTTTTTGCTGTACTTTCTATAGTGAATA
GAGTTAGGCAGGGATATTCACCATTATCGTTTCAGACCCACCTCCCAACCCCGAGGGGACCCGACAGGCC
CGAAGGAATAGAAGAAGAAGGTGGAGAGAGAGACAGAGACAGATCCATTCGATTAGTGAACGGATCGGCA
CTGCGTGCGCCAATTCTGCAGACAAATGGCAGTATTCATCCACAATTTTAAAAGAAAAGGGGGGATTGGG
GGGTACAGTGCAGGGGAAAGAATAGTAGACATAATAGCAACAGACATACAAACTAAAGAATTACAAAAAC
AAATTACAAAAATTCAAAATTTTCGGGTTTATTACAGGGACAGCAGAGATCCAGTTTGGTTAATTAAGGT
ACCGAGGGCCTATTTCCCATGATTCCTTCATATTTGCATATACGATACAAGGCTGTTAGAGAGATAATTA
GAATTAATTTGACTGTAAACACAAAGATATTAGTACAAAATACGTGACGTAGAAAGTAATAATTTCTTGG
GTAGTTTGCAGTTTTAAAATTATGTTTTAAAATGGACTATCATATGCTTACCGTAACTTGAAAGTATTTC
GATTTCTTGGCTTTATATATCTTGTGGAAAGGACGAAACACCGACGGATAAAGGATATACTTGGTTTAAG
AGCTATGCTGGAAACAGCATAGCAAGTTTAAATAAGGCTAGTCCGTTATCAACTTGAAAAAGTGGCACCG
AGTCGGTGCTTTTTTGAATTCGCTAGCACCGGCGCGCCGGGGGAGGCTGCTGGTGAATATTAACCAAGGT
CACCCCAGTTATCGGAGGAGCAAACAGGGGCTAAGTCCACACGCGTGGTACCGTCTGTCTGCACATTTCG
TAGAGCGAGTGTTCCGATACTCTAATCTCCCTAGGCAAGGTTCATATTTGTGTAGGTTACTTATTCTCCT
TTTGTTGACTAAGTCAATAATCAGAATCAGCAGGTTTGGAGTCAGCTTGGCAGGGATCAGCAGCCTGGGT
TGGAAGGAGGGGGTATAAAAGCCCCTTCACCAGGAGAAGCCGTCACACAGATCCACAAGCTCCTGACCGG
TTCTAGAGCGCTGCCACCATGGTGAGCAAGGGCGAGGAGGATAACATGGCCATCATCAAGGAGTTCATGC
GCTTCAAGGTGCACATGGAGGGCTCCGTGAACGGCCACGAGTTCGAGATCGAGGGCGAGGGCGAGGGCCG
CCCCTACGAGGGCACCCAGACCGCCAAGCTGAAGGTGACCAAGGGTGGCCCCCTGCCCTTCGCCTGGGAC
ATCCTGTCCCCTCAGTTCATGTACGGCTCCAAGGCCTACGTGAAGCACCCCGCCGACATCCCCGACTACT
TGAAGCTGTCCTTCCCCGAGGGCTTCAAGTGGGAGCGCGTGATGAACTTCGAGGACGGCGGCGTGGTGAC
CGTGACCCAGGACTCCTCCCTGCAGGACGGCGAGTTCATCTACAAGGTGAAGCTGCGCGGCACCAACTTC
CCCTCCGACGGCCCCGTAATGCAGAAGAAGACCATGGGCTGGGAGGCCTCCTCCGAGCGGATGTACCCCG
AGGACGGCGCCCTGAAGGGCGAGATCAAGCAGAGGCTGAAGCTGAAGGACGGCGGCCACTACGACGCTGA
GGTCAAGACCACCTACAAGGCCAAGAAGCCCGTGCAGCTGCCCGGCGCCTACAACGTCAACATCAAGTTG
GACATCACCTCCCACAACGAGGACTACACCATCGTGGAACAGTACGAACGCGCCGAGGGCCGCCACTCCA
CCGGCGGCATGGACGAGCTGTACAAGTAATGAACGCGTTAAGTCGACAATCAACCTCTGGATTACAAAAT
TTGTGAAAGATTGACTGGTATTCTTAACTATGTTGCTCCTTTTACGCTATGTGGATACGCTGCTTTAATG
CCTTTGTATCATGCTATTGCTTCCCGTATGGCTTTCATTTTCTCCTCCTTGTATAAATCCTGGTTGCTGT
CTCTTTATGAGGAGTTGTGGCCCGTTGTCAGGCAACGTGGCGTGGTGTGCACTGTGTTTGCTGACGCAAC
CCCCACTGGTTGGGGCATTGCCACCACCTGTCAGCTCCTTTCCGGGACTTTCGCTTTCCCCCTCCCTATT
GCCACGGCGGAACTCATCGCCGCCTGCCTTGCCCGCTGCTGGACAGGGGCTCGGCTGTTGGGCACTGACA
ATTCCGTGGTGTTGTCGGGGAAATCATCGTCCTTTCCTTGGCTGCTCGCCTGTGTTGCCACCTGGATTCT
GCGCGGGACGTCCTTCTGCTACGTCCCTTCGGCCCTCAATCCAGCGGACCTTCCTTCCCGCGGCCTGCTG
CCGGCTCTGCGGCCTCTTCCGCGTCTTCGCCTTCGCCCTCAGACGAGTCGGATCTCCCTTTGGGCCGCCT
CCCCGCGTCGACTTTAAGACCAATGACTTACAAGGCAGCTGTAGATCTTAGCCACTTTTTAAAAGAAAAG
GGGGGACTGGAAGGGCTAATTCACTCCCAACGAAGACAAGATCTGCTTTTTGCTTGTACTGGGTCTCTCT
GGTTAGACCAGATCTGAGCCTGGGAGCTCTCTGGCTAACTAGGGAACCCACTGCTTAAGCCTCAATAAAG
CTTGCCTTGAGTGCTTCAAGTAGTGTGTGCCCGTCTGTTGTGTGACTCTGGTAACTAGAGATCCCTCAGA
CCCTTTTAGTCAGTGTGGAAAATCTCTAGCAGGGCCCGTTTAAACCCGCTGATCAGCCTCGACTGTGCCT
TCTAGTTGCCAGCCATCTGTTGTTTGCCCCTCCCCCGTGCCTTCCTTGACCCTGGAAGGTGCCACTCCCA
CTGTCCTTTCCTAATAAAATGAGGAAATTGCATCGCATTGTCTGAGTAGGTGTCATTCTATTCTGGGGGG
TGGGGTGGGGCAGGACAGCAAGGGGGAGGATTGGGAAGACAATAGCAGGCATGCTGGGGATGCGGTGGGC
TCTATGGCTTCTGAGGCGGAAAGAACCAGCTGGGGCTCTAGGGGGTATCCCC
[124 nt withheld, positions 5303-5426]
C
[91 nt withheld, positions 5428-5518]
A
[49 nt withheld, positions 5520-5568]
CCTTTGACGTTGGAGTCCACGTTCTTT
[37 nt withheld, positions 5596-5632]
ACCCTATCTCGGTCTATTCTTTTGATTTATAAGGGATTTTGCCGATTTCGGCCTATTGGTTAAAAAATGA
GCTGATTTAACAAAAATTTAACGCGAATTAATTCTGTGGAATGTGTGTCAGTTAGGGTGTGGAAAGTCCC
CAGGCTCCCCAGCAGGCAGAAGTATGCAAAGCATGCATCTCAATTAGTCAGCAACCAGGTGTGGAAAGTC
CCCAGGCTCCCCAGCAGGCAGAAGTATGCAAAGCATGCATCTCAATTAGTCAGCAACCATAGTCCCGCCC
CTAACTCCGCCCATCCCGCCCCTAACTCCGCCCAGTTCCGCCCATTCTCCGCCCCATGGCTGACTAATTT
TTTTTATTTATGCAGAGGCCGAGGCCGCCTCTGCCTCTGAGCTATTCCAGAAGTAGTGAGGAGGCTTTTT
TGGAGGCCTAGGCTTTTGCAAAAAGCTCCCGGGAGCTTGTATATCCATTTTCGGATCTGATCAGCACGTG
TTGACAATTAATCATCGGCATAGTATATCGGCATAGTATAATACGACAAGGTGAGGAACTAAACCATGGC
CAAGTTGACCAGTGCCGTTCCGGTGCTCACCGCGCGCGACGTCGCCGGAGCGGTCGAGTTCTGGACCGAC
CGGCTCGGGTTCTCCCGGGACTTCGTGGAGGACGACTTCGCCGGTGTGGTCCGGGACGACGTGACCCTGT
TCATCAGCGCGGTCCAGGACCAGGTGGTGCCGGACAACACCCTGGCCTGGGTGTGGGTGCGCGGCCTGGA
CGAGCTGTACGCCGAGTGGTCGGAGGTCGTGTCCACGAACTTCCGGGACGCCTCCGGGCCGGCCATGACC
GAGATCGGCGAGCAGCCGTGGGGGCGGGAGTTCGCCCTGCGCGACCCGGCCGGCAACTGCGTGCACTTCG
TGGCCGAGGAGCAGGACTGACACGTGCTACGAGATTTCGATTCCACCGCCGCCTTCTATGAAAGGTTGGG
CTTCGGAATCGTTTTCCGGGACGCCGGCTGGATGATCCTCCAGCGCGGGGATCTCATGCTGGAGTTCTTC
GCCCACCCCAACTTGTTTATTGCAGCTTATAATGGTTACAAATAAAGCAATAGCATCACAAATTTCACAA
ATAAAGCATTTTTTTCACTGCATTCTAGTTGTGGTTTGTCCAAACTCATCAATGTATCTTATCATGTCTG
TATACCGTCGACCTCTAGCTAGAGCTTGGCGTAATCATGGTCATAGCTGTTTCCTGTGTGAAATTGTTAT
CCGCTCACAATTCCACACAACATACGAGCCGGAAGCATAAAGTGTAAAGCCTGGGGTGCCTAATGAGTGA
GCTAACTCACATTAATTGCGTTGCGCTCACTGCCCGCTTTCCAGTCGGGAAACCTGTCGTGCCAGCTGCA
TTAATGAATCGGCCAACGCGCGGGGAGAGGCGGTTTGCGTATTGGGCGCTCTTCCGCTTCCTCGCTCACT
GACTCGCTGCGCTCGGTCGTTCGGCTGCGGCGAGCGGTATCAGCTCACTCAAAGGCGGTAATACGGTTAT
CCACAGAATCAGGGGATAACGCAGGAAAGAACATGTGAGCAAAAGGCCAGCAAAAGGCCAGGAACCGTAA
AAAGGCCGCGTTGCTGGCGTTTTTCCATAGGCTCCGCCCCCCTGACGAGCATCACAAAAATCGACGCTCA
AGTCAGAGGTGGCGAAACCCGACAGGACTATAAAGATACCAGGCGTTTCCCCCTGGAAGCTCCCTCGTGC
GCTCTCCTGTTCCGACCCTGCCGCTTACCGGATACCTGTCCGCCTTTCTCCCTTCGGGAAGCGTGGCGCT
TTCTCATAGCTCACGCTGTAGGTATCTCAGTTCGGTGTAGGTCGTTCGCTCCAAGCTGGGCTGTGTGCAC
GAACCCCCCGTTCAGCCCGACCGCTGCGCCTTATCCGGTAACTATCGTCTTGAGTCCAACCCGGTAAGAC
ACGACTTATCGCCACTGGCAGCAGCCACTGGTAACAGGATTAGCAGAGCGAGGTATGTAGGCGGTGCTAC
AGAGTTCTTGAAGTGGTGGCCTAACTACGGCTACACTAGAAGAACAGTATTTGGTATCTGCGCTCTGCTG
AAGCCAGTTACCTTCGGAAAAAGAGTTGGTAGCTCTTGATCCGGCAAACAAACCACCGCTGGTAGCGGTG
GTTTTTTTGTTTGCAAGCAGCAGATTACGCGCAGAAAAAAAGGATCTCAAGAAGATCCTTTGATCTTTTC
TACGGGGTCTGACGCTCAGTGGAACGAAAACTCACGTTAAGGGATTTTGGTCATGAGATTATCAAAAAGG
ATCTTCACCTAGATCCTTTTAAATTAAAAATGAAGTTTTAAATCAATCTAAAGTATATATGAGTAAACTT
GGTCTGACAGTTACCAATGCTTAATCAGTGAGGCACCTATCTCAGCGATCTGTCTATTTCGTTCATCCAT
AGTTGCCTGACTCCCCGTCGTGTAGATAACTACGATACGGGAGGGCTTACCATCTGGCCCCAGTGCTGCA
ATGATACCGCGAGACCCACGCTCACCGGCTCCAGATTTATCAGCAATAAACCAGCCAGCCGGAAGGGCCG
AGCGCAGAAGTGGTCCTGCAACTTTATCCGCCTCCATCCAGTCTATTAATTGTTGCCGGGAAGCTAGAGT
AAGTAGTTCGCCAGTTAATAGTTTGCGCAACGTTGTTGCCATTGCTACAGGCATCGTGGTGTCACGCTCG
TCGTTTGGTATGGCTTCATTCAGCTCCGGTTCCCAACGATCAAGGCGAGTTACATGATCCCCCATGTTGT
GCAAAAAAGCGGTTAGCTCCTTCGGTCCTCCGATCGTTGTCAGAAGTAAGTTGGCCGCAGTGTTATCACT
CATGGTTATGGCAGCACTGCATAATTCTCTTACTGTCATGCCATCCGTAAGATGCTTTTCTGTGACTGGT
GAGTACTCAACCAAGTCATTCTGAGAATAGTGTATGCGGCGACCGAGTTGCTCTTGCCCGGCGTCAATAC
GGGATAATACCGCGCCACATAGCAGAACTTTAAAAGTGCTCATCATTGGAAAACGTTCTTCGGGGCGAAA
ACTCTCAAGGATCTTACCGCTGTTGAGATCCAGTTCGATGTAACCCACTCGTGCACCCAACTGATCTTCA
GCATCTTTTACTTTCACCAGCGTTTCTGGGTGAGCAAAAACAGGAAGGCAAAATGCCGCAAAAAAGGGAA
TAAGGGCGACACGGAAATGTTGAATACTCATACTCTTCCTTTTTCAATATTATTGAAGCATTTATCAGGG
TTATTGTCTCATGAGCGGATACATATTTGAATGTATTT
